Addgene plasmid #18881: pcDNA Flag Yap1
Depositing lab: Yosef Shaul. Publication: Yap1 phosphorylation by c-Abl is a critical step in selective activation of proapoptotic genes in response to DNA damage. Levy D, Adamovich Y, Reuven N, Shaul Y. Mol Cell. 2008 Feb 15. 29(3):350-61. 10.1016/j.molcel.2007.12.022 PubMed 18280240.
Backbone
  Vector backbone: pcDNA
  Backbone manufacturer: Invitrogen
  Backbone size w/o insert (bp): 5446
  Vector type: Mammalian Expression
  Selectable markers: Neomycin (select with G418)
Growth in bacteria
  Bacterial resistance: Ampicillin, 100 μg/mL
  Growth temperature: 37°C
  Growth strain: DH5alpha
  Copy number: High Copy
Gene/Insert
  Gene/Insert name: Yap1 (alt name: Yes-associated protein 1)
  Species: H. sapiens (human)
  Insert size (bp): 1362
  Entrez Gene: YAP1 (a.k.a. COB1, YAP, YAP-1, YAP2, YAP65, YKI)
  Tag / fusion protein: Flag (N terminal on insert)
  Cloning method: Restriction Enzyme; 5′ cloning site EcoRI (not destroyed); 3′ cloning site NotI (not destroyed)
  Sequencing primers: 5′ CMV-F; 3′ SP6
Terms and licenses: Academic/Nonprofit Terms; Industry Terms: Not Available to Industry
How to cite: pcDNA Flag Yap1 was a gift from Yosef Shaul (Addgene plasmid # 18881 ; http://n2t.net/addgene:18881 ; RRID:Addgene_18881)
