[The description below was written by a language model from this plasmid's Addgene catalogue record and pLannotate feature annotations shown in this document.]
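Description:
pcDNA Flag Yap1 is a mammalian expression plasmid built on an Invitrogen pcDNA backbone and carrying the human YAP1 (Yes-associated protein 1) coding sequence with an N-terminal FLAG epitope tag. The roughly 1.36 kb insert was placed between EcoRI and NotI sites, both of which were retained. In the sequenced 6.8 kb record, the FLAG-YAP1 open reading frame sits downstream of the human cytomegalovirus immediate early enhancer and promoter and is terminated by the bovine growth hormone polyadenylation signal, an arrangement that gives strong constitutive expression in transfected mammalian cells. A T7 promoter upstream and an SP6 promoter in the opposite orientation downstream flank the insert and can serve for in vitro transcription or as sequencing primer sites. The automated annotation labels the YAP1 reading frame by its match to the chicken Swiss-Prot entry, but the catalogue record identifies the insert as human. A short match called as an HIV-1 LTR fragment next to the CMV promoter, the bleomycin-resistance fragment after neo, and the lacI fragment are probably backbone remnants or annotation artefacts rather than functional elements.

The plasmid is maintained at high copy in E. coli through a ColE1/pUC-type origin and selected with ampicillin via the β-lactamase gene. An f1 origin is also present and allows single-stranded DNA production. For mammalian cells, a separate cassette made up of the SV40 enhancer and early promoter, the neomycin phosphotransferase gene and the SV40 polyadenylation signal allows G418 selection of stable transfectants. The associated publication concerns YAP1 phosphorylation by c-Abl and the selective activation of proapoptotic genes after DNA damage. This fits use of the construct for overexpressing epitope-tagged YAP1 and detecting or immunoprecipitating it through the FLAG tag.
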