Features (pLannotate 1.2.2; 22 found; start..end, strand, type, name):
     56..385     +  promoter       SV40 promoter: SV40 enhancer and early promoter
    452..1243    +  CDS            neo: KKA2_KLEPN - Also known as kan, nptII. Experimental evidence at protein level: Swiss-Prot protein existence level 1. Resistance to kanamycin, neomycin, paromomycin, ribostamycin, butirosin and gentamicin B. From Klebsiella pneumoniae.
   1267..1425    +  CDS            ble (fragment): BLE_KLEPN - Experimental evidence at protein level: Swiss-Prot protein existence level 1. Binding protein with a strong affinity to the bleomycin family of antibiotics. Binds to CL990; an antimitotic-antibiotic compound. From Klebsiella pneumoniae.
   1420..1541    +  polyA_signal   SV40 poly(A) signal: SV40 polyadenylation signal
   1614..1630    -  protein_bind   lac operator: The lac repressor binds to the lac operator to inhibit transcription in E. coli. This inhibition can be relieved by adding lactose or isopropyl-β-D-thiogalactopyranoside (IPTG). lac repressor encoded by lacI
   1638..1668    -  promoter       lac promoter: promoter for the E. coli lac operon
   1683..1704    -  protein_bind   CAP binding site: CAP binding activates transcription in the presence of cAMP. E. coli catabolite activator protein
   1717..1809    -  CDS            lacI (fragment): lac repressor; lacI; The lac repressor binds to the lac operator to inhibit transcription in E. coli. This inhibition can be relieved by adding lactose or isopropyl-β-D-thiogalactopyranoside (IPTG).
   1992..2580    -  rep_origin     ori: high-copy-number ColE1/pMB1/pBR322/pUC origin of replication
   2751..3611    -  CDS            AmpR: β-lactamase; bla; confers resistance to ampicillin, carbenicillin, and related antibiotics
   3612..3716    -  promoter       AmpR promoter: bla
   3775..3827    -  misc_feature   bom (fragment): basis of mobility region from pBR322
   3982..4361    +  enhancer       CMV enhancer: human cytomegalovirus immediate early enhancer
   4362..4565    +  promoter       CMV promoter: human cytomegalovirus (CMV) immediate early promoter
   4561..4594    +  LTR            5' LTR (truncated) (fragment): truncated 5' long terminal repeat (LTR) from HIV-1
   4610..4628    +  promoter       T7 promoter: promoter for bacteriophage T7 RNA polymerase
   4697..4717    +  CDS            FLAG (fragment): FLAG® epitope tag, followed by an enterokinase cleavage site
   4718..6076    +  CDS            YAP1: YAP1_CHICK - Also known as YAP65. Experimental evidence at protein level: Swiss-Prot protein existence level 1. Transcriptional regulator which can act both as a coactivator and a corepressor and is the critical downstream regulatory target in the Hippo signaling pathway that plays a pivotal role in organ size control and tumor suppression by restricting proliferation and promoting apoptosis (By similarity). Plays a key role in tissue tension and 3D tissue shape by regulating cortical actomyosin network formation (By similarity). From Gallus gallus (Chicken).
   6114..6132    -  promoter       SP6 promoter: promoter for bacteriophage SP6 RNA polymerase
   6158..6382    +  polyA_signal   bGH poly(A) signal: bovine growth hormone polyadenylation signal
   6386..6407    +  promoter       SV40 promoter (fragment): SV40 enhancer and early promoter
   6428..42      +  rep_origin     f1 ori (across the origin) (sequence partly withheld): f1 bacteriophage origin of replication; arrow indicates direction of (+) strand synthesis
>Addgene plasmid #18881 | pcDNA Flag Yap1 | addgene full sequence | sequence record 363286 | Addgene NGS Result
GGTTAAAAAATGAGCTGATTTAACAAAAATTTAACGCGAATTAATTCTGTGGAATGTGTGTCAGTTAGGG
TGTGGAAAGTCCCCAGGCTCCCCAGCAGGCAGAAGTATGCAAAGCATGCATCTCAATTAGTCAGCAACCA
GGTGTGGAAAGTCCCCAGGCTCCCCAGCAGGCAGAAGTATGCAAAGCATGCATCTCAATTAGTCAGCAAC
CATAGTCCCGCCCCTAACTCCGCCCATCCCGCCCCTAACTCCGCCCAGTTCCGCCCATTCTCCGCCCCAT
GGCTGACTAATTTTTTTTATTTATGCAGAGGCCGAGGCCGCCTCTGCCTCTGAGCTATTCCAGAAGTAGT
GAGGAGGCTTTTTTGGAGGCCTAGGCTTTTGCAAAAAGCTCCCGGGAGCTTGTATATCCATTTTCGGATC
TGATCAAGAGACAGGATGAGGATCGTTTCGCATGATTGAACAAGATGGATTGCACGCAGGTTCTCCGGCC
GCTTGGGTGGAGAGGCTATTCGGCTATGACTGGGCACAACAGACAATCGGCTGCTCTGATGCCGCCGTGT
TCCGGCTGTCAGCGCAGGGGCGCCCGGTTCTTTTTGTCAAGACCGACCTGTCCGGTGCCCTGAATGAACT
GCAGGACGAGGCAGCGCGGCTATCGTGGCTGGCCACGACGGGCGTTCCTTGCGCAGCTGTGCTCGACGTT
GTCACTGAAGCGGGAAGGGACTGGCTGCTATTGGGCGAAGTGCCGGGGCAGGATCTCCTGTCATCTCACC
TTGCTCCTGCCGAGAAAGTATCCATCATGGCTGATGCAATGCGGCGGCTGCATACGCTTGATCCGGCTAC
CTGCCCATTCGACCACCAAGCGAAACATCGCATCGAGCGAGCACGTACTCGGATGGAAGCCGGTCTTGTC
GATCAGGATGATCTGGACGAAGAGCATCAGGGGCTCGCGCCAGCCGAACTGTTCGCCAGGCTCAAGGCGC
GCATGCCCGACGGCGAGGATCTCGTCGTGACCCATGGCGATGCCTGCTTGCCGAATATCATGGTGGAAAA
TGGCCGCTTTTCTGGATTCATCGACTGTGGCCGGCTGGGTGTGGCGGACCGCTATCAGGACATAGCGTTG
GCTACCCGTGATATTGCTGAAGAGCTTGGCGGCGAATGGGCTGACCGCTTCCTCGTGCTTTACGGTATCG
CCGCTCCCGATTCGCAGCGCATCGCCTTCTATCGCCTTCTTGACGAGTTCTTCTGAGCGGGACTCTGGGG
TTCGAAATGACCGACCAAGCGACGCCCAACCTGCCATCACGAGATTTCGATTCCACCGCCGCCTTCTATG
AAAGGTTGGGCTTCGGAATCGTTTTCCGGGACGCCGGCTGGATGATCCTCCAGCGCGGGGATCTCATGCT
GGAGTTCTTCGCCCACCCCAACTTGTTTATTGCAGCTTATAATGGTTACAAATAAAGCAATAGCATCACA
AATTTCACAAATAAAGCATTTTTTTCACTGCATTCTAGTTGTGGTTTGTCCAAACTCATCAATGTATCTT
ATCATGTCTGTATACCGTCGACCTCTAGCTAGAGCTTGGCGTAATCATGGTCATAGCTGTTTCCTGTGTG
AAATTGTTATCCGCTCACAATTCCACACAACATACGAGCCGGAAGCATAAAGTGTAAAGCCTGGGGTGCC
TAATGAGTGAGCTAACTCACATTAATTGCGTTGCGCTCACTGCCCGCTTTCCAGTCGGGAAACCTGTCGT
GCCAGCTGCATTAATGAATCGGCCAACGCGCGGGGAGAGGCGGTTTGCGTATTGGGCGCTCTTCCGCTTC
CTCGCTCACTGACTCGCTGCGCTCGGTCGTTCGGCTGCGGCGAGCGGTATCAGCTCACTCAAAGGCGGTA
ATACGGTTATCCACAGAATCAGGGGATAACGCAGGAAAGAACATGTGAGCAAAAGGCCAGCAAAAGGCCA
GGAACCGTAAAAAGGCCGCGTTGCTGGCGTTTTTCCATAGGCTCCGCCCCCCTGACGAGCATCACAAAAA
TCGACGCTCAAGTCAGAGGTGGCGAAACCCGACAGGACTATAAAGATACCAGGCGTTTCCCCCTGGAAGC
TCCCTCGTGCGCTCTCCTGTTCCGACCCTGCCGCTTACCGGATACCTGTCCGCCTTTCTCCCTTCGGGAA
GCGTGGCGCTTTCTCATAGCTCACGCTGTAGGTATCTCAGTTCGGTGTAGGTCGTTCGCTCCAAGCTGGG
CTGTGTGCACGAACCCCCCGTTCAGCCCGACCGCTGCGCCTTATCCGGTAACTATCGTCTTGAGTCCAAC
CCGGTAAGACACGACTTATCGCCACTGGCAGCAGCCACTGGTAACAGGATTAGCAGAGCGAGGTATGTAG
GCGGTGCTACAGAGTTCTTGAAGTGGTGGCCTAACTACGGCTACACTAGAAGAACAGTATTTGGTATCTG
CGCTCTGCTGAAGCCAGTTACCTTCGGAAAAAGAGTTGGTAGCTCTTGATCCGGCAAACAAACCACCGCT
GGTAGCGGTGGTTTTTTTGTTTGCAAGCAGCAGATTACGCGCAGAAAAAAAGGATCTCAAGAAGATCCTT
TGATCTTTTCTACGGGGTCTGACGCTCAGTGGAACGAAAACTCACGTTAAGGGATTTTGGTCATGAGATT
ATCAAAAAGGATCTTCACCTAGATCCTTTTAAATTAAAAATGAAGTTTTAAATCAATCTAAAGTATATAT
GAGTAAACTTGGTCTGACAGTTACCAATGCTTAATCAGTGAGGCACCTATCTCAGCGATCTGTCTATTTC
GTTCATCCATAGTTGCCTGACTCCCCGTCGTGTAGATAACTACGATACGGGAGGGCTTACCATCTGGCCC
CAGTGCTGCAATGATACCGCGAGACCCACGCTCACCGGCTCCAGATTTATCAGCAATAAACCAGCCAGCC
GGAAGGGCCGAGCGCAGAAGTGGTCCTGCAACTTTATCCGCCTCCATCCAGTCTATTAATTGTTGCCGGG
AAGCTAGAGTAAGTAGTTCGCCAGTTAATAGTTTGCGCAACGTTGTTGCCATTGCTACAGGCATCGTGGT
GTCACGCTCGTCGTTTGGTATGGCTTCATTCAGCTCCGGTTCCCAACGATCAAGGCGAGTTACATGATCC
CCCATGTTGTGCAAAAAAGCGGTTAGCTCCTTCGGTCCTCCGATCGTTGTCAGAAGTAAGTTGGCCGCAG
TGTTATCACTCATGGTTATGGCAGCACTGCATAATTCTCTTACTGTCATGCCATCCGTAAGATGCTTTTC
TGTGACTGGTGAGTACTCAACCAAGTCATTCTGAGAATAGTGTATGCGGCGACCGAGTTGCTCTTGCCCG
GCGTCAATACGGGATAATACCGCGCCACATAGCAGAACTTTAAAAGTGCTCATCATTGGAAAACGTTCTT
CGGGGCGAAAACTCTCAAGGATCTTACCGCTGTTGAGATCCAGTTCGATGTAACCCACTCGTGCACCCAA
CTGATCTTCAGCATCTTTTACTTTCACCAGCGTTTCTGGGTGAGCAAAAACAGGAAGGCAAAATGCCGCA
AAAAAGGGAATAAGGGCGACACGGAAATGTTGAATACTCATACTCTTCCTTTTTCAATATTATTGAAGCA
TTTATCAGGGTTATTGTCTCATGAGCGGATACATATTTGAATGTATTTAGAAAAATAAACAAATAGGGGT
TCCGCGCACATTTCCCCGAAAAGTGCCACCTGACGTCGACGGATCGGGAGATCTCCCGATCCCCTATGGT
GCACTCTCAGTACAATCTGCTCTGATGCCGCATAGTTAAGCCAGTATCTGCTCCCTGCTTGTGTGTTGGA
GGTCGCTGAGTAGTGCGCGAGCAAAATTTAAGCTACAACAAGGCAAGGCTTGACCGACAATTGCATGAAG
AATCTGCTTAGGGTTAGGCGTTTTGCGCTGCTTCGCGATGTACGGGCCAGATATACGCGTTGACATTGAT
TATTGACTAGTTATTAATAGTAATCAATTACGGGGTCATTAGTTCATAGCCCATATATGGAGTTCCGCGT
TACATAACTTACGGTAAATGGCCCGCCTGGCTGACCGCCCAACGACCCCCGCCCATTGACGTCAATAATG
ACGTATGTTCCCATAGTAACGCCAATAGGGACTTTCCATTGACGTCAATGGGTGGAGTATTTACGGTAAA
CTGCCCACTTGGCAGTACATCAAGTGTATCATATGCCAAGTACGCCCCCTATTGACGTCAATGACGGTAA
ATGGCCCGCCTGGCATTATGCCCAGTACATGACCTTATGGGACTTTCCTACTTGGCAGTACATCTACGTA
TTAGTCATCGCTATTACCATGGTGATGCGGTTTTGGCAGTACATCAATGGGCGTGGATAGCGGTTTGACT
CACGGGGATTTCCAAGTCTCCACCCCATTGACGTCAATGGGAGTTTGTTTTGGCACCAAAATCAACGGGA
CTTTCCAAAATGTCGTAACAACTCCGCCCCATTGACGCAAATGGGCGGTAGGCGTGTACGGTGGGAGGTC
TATATAAGCAGAGCTCTCTGGCTAACTAGAGAACCCACTGCTTACTGGCTTATCGAAATTAATACGACTC
ACTATAGGGAGACCCAAGCTTGGTACCGAGCTCGGATCCACTAGTAACGGCCGCCAGTGTGCTGGAATTC
ATGGACTACAAGGACGACGATGACAAGGATCCCGGGCAGCAGCCGCCGCCTCAACCGGCCCCCCAGGGCC
AAGGGCAGCCGCCTTCGCAGCCCCCGCAGGGGCAGGGCCCGCCGTCCGGACCCGGGCAACCGGCACCCGC
GGCGACCCAGGCGGCGCCGCAGGCACCCCCCGCCGGGCATCAGATCGTGCACGTCCGCGGGGACTCGGAG
ACCGACCTGGAGGCGCTCTTCAACGCCGTCATGAACCCCAAGACGGCCAACGTGCCCCAGACCGTGCCCA
TGAGGCTCCGGAAGCTGCCCGACTCCTTCTTCAAGCCGCCGGAGCCCAAATCCCACTCCCGACAGGCCAG
TACTGATGCAGGCACTGCAGGAGCCCTGACTCCACAGCATGTTCGAGCTCATTCCTCTCCAGCTTCTCTG
CAGTTGGGAGCTGTTTCTCCTGGGACACTGACCCCCACTGGAGTAGTCTCTGGCCCAGCAGCTACACCCA
CAGCTCAGCATCTTCGACAGTCTTCTTTTGAGATACCTGATGATGTACCTCTGCCAGCAGGTTGGGAGAT
GGCAAAGACATCTTCTGGTCAGAGATACTTCTTAAATCACATCGATCAGACAACAACATGGCAGGACCCC
AGGAAGGCCATGCTGTCCCAGATGAACGTCACAGCCCCCACCAGTCCACCAGTGCAGCAGAATATGATGA
ACTCGGCTTCAGCCATGAACCAGAGAATCAGTCAGAGTGCTCCAGTGAAACAGCCACCACCCCTGGCTCC
CCAGAGCCCACAGGGAGGCGTCATGGGTGGCAGCAACTCCAACCAGCAGCAACAGATGCGACTGCAGCAA
CTGCAGATGGAGAAGGAGAGGCTGCGGCTGAAACAGCAAGAACTGCTTCGGCAGGTGAGGCCACAGGAGT
TAGCCCTGCGTAGCCAGTTACCAACACTGGAGCAGGATGGTGGGACTCAAAATCCAGTGTCTTCTCCCGG
GATGTCTCAGGAATTGAGAACAATGACGACCAATAGCTCAGATCCTTTCCTTAACAGTGGCACCTATCAC
TCTCGAGATGAGAGTACAGACAGTGGACTAAGCATGAGCAGCTACAGTGTCCCTCGAACCCCAGATGACT
TCCTGAACAGTGTGGATGAGATGGATACAGGTGATACTATCAACCAAAGCACCCTGCCCTCACAGCAGAA
CCGTTTCCCAGACTACCTTGAAGCCATTCCTGGGACAAATGTGGACCTTGGAACACTGGAAGGAGATGGA
ATGAACATAGAAGGAGAGGAGCTGATGCCAAGTCTGCAGGAAGCTTTGAGTTCTGACATCCTTAATGACA
TGGAGTCTGTTTTGGCTGCCACCAAGCTAGATAAAGAAAGCTTTCTTACATGGTTATAGGCGGCCGCTCG
AGCATGCATCTAGAGGGCCCTATTCTATAGTGTCACCTAAATGCTAGAGCTCGCTGATCAGCCTCGACTG
TGCCTTCTAGTTGCCAGCCATCTGTTGTTTGCCCCTCCCCCGTGCCTTCCTTGACCCTGGAAGGTGCCAC
TCCCACTGTCCTTTCCTAATAAAATGAGGAAATTGCATCGCATTGTCTGAGTAGGTGTCATTCTATTCTG
GGGGGTGGGGTGGGGCAGGACAGCAAGGGGGAGGATTGGGAAGACAATAGCAGGCATGCTGGGGATGCGG
TGGGCTCTATGGCTTCTGAGGCGGAAAGAACCAGCTGGGGCTCTAGGGGGTATCCCC
[124 nt withheld, positions 6428-6551]
C
[91 nt withheld, positions 6553-6643]
A
[49 nt withheld, positions 6645-6693]
CCTTTGACGTTGGAGTCCACGTTCTTT
[37 nt withheld, positions 6721-6757]
ACCCTATCTCGGTCTATTCTTTTGATTTATAAGGGATTTTGCCGATTTCGGCCTATT
