>Addgene plasmid #18881 | pcDNA Flag Yap1 | addgene partial sequence | sequence record 36557 | CMV-F 5'-CGCAAATGGGCGGTAGGCGTG-3'
CGNGGNNNTTAGCAGACTCTCTGGCTACTAGAGAACCCACTGCTTACTGGCTTATCGAAATTAATACGAC
TCACTATAGGGAGACCCAAGCTTGGTACCGAGCTCGGATCCACTAGTAACGGCCGCCAGTGTGCTGGAAT
TCATGGACTACAAGGACGACGATGACAAGGATCCCGGGCAGCAGCCGCCGCCTCAACCGGCCCCCCAGGG
CCAAGGGCAGCCGCCTTCGCAGCCCCCGCAGGGGCAGGGCCCGCCGTCCGGACCCGGGCAACCGGCACCC
GCGGCGACCCAGGCGGCGCCGCAGGCACCCCCCGCCGGGCATCAGATCGTGCACGTCCGCGGGGACTCGG
AGACCGACCTGGAGGCGCTCTTCAACGCCGTCATGAACCCCAAGACGGCCAACGTGCCCCAGACCGTGCC
CATGAGGCTCCGGAAGCTGCCCGACTCCTTCTTCAAGCCGCCGGAGCCCAAATCCCACTCCCGACAGGCC
AGTACTGATGCAGGCACTGCAGGAGCCCTGACTCCACAGCATGTTCGAGCTCATTCCTCTCCAGCTTCTC
TGCAGTTGGGAGCTGTTTCTCCTGGGACACTGACCCCCACTGGAGTAGTCTCTGGCCCAGCAGCTACACC
CACAGCTCAGCATCTTCGACAGTCTTCTTTTGAGATACCTGATGATGTACCTCTGCCAGCAGGTTGGGAG
ATGGCAAAGACATCTTCTGGTCAGAGATACTTCTTAAATCACATCGATCAGACAACAACATGGCAGGACC
CCAGGAAGGCCATGCTGTCCCAGATGAACGTCACAGCCCCCACCAGTCCACCAGTGCAGCAGAATATGAT
GAACTCGGCTTCAGCCATGAACCAGAGAATCAGTCAGAGTGCTCCAGTGAAACAGCCACCACCCCTGGCT
CCCCAGAGCCCACAGGGAGCGTCATGTTGGAGCACTCCACCAGCNGCAACAGATGCNATGCANCACTGCA
TGAAGAT
