>Addgene plasmid #18881 | pcDNA Flag Yap1 | addgene partial sequence | sequence record 121117 | CMV-F 5'-CGCAAATGGGCGGTAGGCGTG-3'
ACTAGAGAACCCACTGCTTACTGGCTTATCGAAATTAATACGACTCACTATAGGGAGACCCAAGCTTGGT
ACCGAGCTCGGATCCACTAGTAACGGCCGCCAGTGTGCTGGAATTCATGGACTACAAGGACGACGATGAC
AAGGATCCCGGGCAGCAGCCGCCGCCTCAACCGGCCCCCCAGGGCCAAGGGCAGCCGCCTTCGCAGCCCC
CGCAGGGGCAGGGCCCGCCGTCCGGACCCGGGCAACCGGCACCCGCGGCGACCCAGGCGGCGCCGCAGGC
ACCCCCCGCCGGGCATCAGATCGTGCACGTCCGCGGGGACTCGGAGACCGACCTGGAGGCGCTCTTCAAC
GCCGTCATGAACCCCAAGACGGCCAACGTGCCCCAGACCGTGCCCATGAGGCTCCGGAAGCTGCCCGACT
CCTTCTTCAAGCCGCCGGAGCCCAAATCCCACTCCCGACAGGCCAGTACTGATGCAGGCACTGCAGGAGC
CCTGACTCCACAGCATGTTCGAGCTCATTCCTCTCCAGCTTCTCTGCAGTTGGGAGCTGTTTCTCCTGGG
ACACTGACCCCCACTGGAGTAGTCTCTGGCCCAGCAGCTACACCCACAGCTCAGCATCTTCGACAGTCTT
CTTTTGAGATACCTGATGATGTACCTCTGC
