>Addgene plasmid #18881 | pcDNA Flag Yap1 | addgene partial sequence | sequence record 121123 | BGH-rev 5'-TAGAAGGCACAGTCGAGG-3'
CTATAGAATAGGGCCCTCTAGATGCATGCTCGAGCGGCCGCCTATAACCATGTAAGAAAGCTTTCTTTAT
CTAGCTTGGTGGCAGCCAAAACAGACTCCATGTCATTAAGGATGTCAGAACTCAAAGCTTCCTGCAGACT
TGGCATCAGCTCCTCTCCTTCTATGTTCATTCCATCTCCTTCCAGTGTTCCAAGGTCCACATTTGTCCCA
GGAATGGCTTCAAGGTAGTCTGGGAAACGGTTCTGCTGTGAGGGCAGGGTGCTTTGGTTGATAGTATCAC
CTGTATCCATCTCATCCACACTGTTCAGGAAGTCATCTGGGGTTCGAGGGACACTGTAGCTGCTCATGCT
TAGTCCACTGTCTGTACTCTCATCTCGAGAGTGATAGGTGCCACTGTTAAGGAAAGGATCTGAGCTATTG
GTCGTCATTGTTCTCAATTCCTGAGACATCCCGGGAGAAGACACTGGATTTTGAGTCCCACCATCCTGCT
CCAGTGTTGGTAACTGGCTACGCAGGGCTAACTCCTGTGGCCTCACCTGCCGAAGCAGTTCTTGCTGTTT
CAGCCGCAGCCTCTCCTTCTCCATCTGCAGTTGCTGCAGTCGCATCTGTTGCTGCTGGTTGGAGTTGCTG
CCACCCATGACGCCTCCCTGTGGGCTCTGGGGAGCCAGGGGTGGTGGCTGTTTCACTGGAGCACTCTGAC
TGATTCTCTG
